>Addgene plasmid #211357 | pRK5R DD-FAM98B | addgene full sequence | sequence record 482512 | Addgene NGS Result
TTTCCATAGGCTCCGCCCCCCTGACGAGCATCACAAAAATCGACGCTCAAGTCAGAGGTGGCGAAACCCG
ACAGGACTATAAAGATACCAGGCGTTTCCCCCTGGAAGCTCCCTCGTGCGCTCTCCTGTTCCGACCCTGC
CGCTTACCGGATACCTGTCCGCCTTTCTCCCTTCGGGAAGCGTGGCGCTTTCTCATAGCTCACGCTGTAG
GTATCTCAGTTCGGTGTAGGTCGTTCGCTCCAAGCTGGGCTGTGTGCACGAACCCCCCGTTCAGCCCGAC
CGCTGCGCCTTATCCGGTAACTATCGTCTTGAGTCCAACCCGGTAAGACACGACTTATCGCCACTGGCAG
CAGCCACTGGTAACAGGATTAGCAGAGCGAGGTATGTAGGCGGTGCTACAGAGTTCTTGAAGTGGTGGCC
TAACTACGGCTACACTAGAAGAACAGTATTTGGTATCTGCGCTCTGCTGAAGCCAGTTACCTTCGGAAAA
AGAGTTGGTAGCTCTTGATCCGGCAAACAAACCACCGCTGGTAGCGGTGGTTTTTTTGTTTGCAAGCAGC
AGATTACGCGCAGAAAAAAAGGATCTCAAGAAGATCCTTTGATCTTTTCTACGGGGTCTGACGCTCAGTG
GAACGAAAACTCACGTTAAGGGATTTTGGTCATGAGATTATCAAAAAGGATCTTCACCTAGATCCTTTTA
AATTAAAAATGAAGTTTTAAATCAATCTAAAGTATATATGAGTAAACTTGGTCTGACAGTTACCAATGCT
TAATCAGTGAGGCACCTATCTCAGCGATCTGTCTATTTCGTTCATCCATAGTTGCCTGACTCCCCGTCGT
GTAGATAACTACGATACGGGAGGGCTTACCATCTGGCCCCAGTGCTGCAATGATACCGCGAGACCCACGC
TCACCGGCTCCAGATTTATCAGCAATAAACCAGCCAGCCGGAAGGGCCGAGCGCAGAAGTGGTCCTGCAA
CTTTATCCGCCTCCATCCAGTCTATTAATTGTTGCCGGGAAGCTAGAGTAAGTAGTTCGCCAGTTAATAG
TTTGCGCAACGTTGTTGCCATTGCTACAGGCATCGTGGTGTCACGCTCGTCGTTTGGTATGGCTTCATTC
AGCTCCGGTTCCCAACGATCAAGGCGAGTTACATGATCCCCCATGTTGTGCAAAAAAGCGGTTAGCTCCT
TCGGTCCTCCGATCGTTGTCAGAAGTAAGTTGGCCGCAGTGTTATCACTCATGGTTATGGCAGCACTGCA
TAATTCTCTTACTGTCATGCCATCCGTAAGATGCTTTTCTGTGACTGGTGAGTACTCAACCAAGTCATTC
TGAGAATAGTGTATGCGGCGACCGAGTTGCTCTTGCCCGGCGTCAATACGGGATAATACCGCGCCACATA
GCAGAACTTTAAAAGTGCTCATCATTGGAAAACGTTCTTCGGGGCGAAAACTCTCAAGGATCTTACCGCT
GTTGAGATCCAGTTCGATGTAACCCACTCGTGCACCCAACTGATCTTCAGCATCTTTTACTTTCACCAGC
GTTTCTGGGTGAGCAAAAACAGGAAGGCAAAATGCCGCAAAAAAGGGAATAAGGGCGACACGGAAATGTT
GAATACTCATACTCTTCCTTTTTCAATATTATTGAAGCATTTATCAGGGTTATTGTCTCATGAGCGGATA
CATATTTGAATGTATTTAGAAAAATAAACAAATAGGGGTTCCGCGCACATTTCCCCGAAAAGTGCCACCT
GACGTCTAAGAAACCATTATTATCATGACATTAACCTATAAAAATAGGCGTATCACGAGGCCCTTTCGTC
TCGCGCGTTTCGGTGATGACGGTGAAAACCTCTGACACATGCAGCTCCCGGAGACGGTCACAGCTTGTCT
GTAAGCGGATGCCGGGAGCAGACAAGCCCGTCAGGGCGCGTCAGCGGGTGTTGGCGGGTGTCGGGGCTGG
CTTAACTATGCGGCATCAGAGCAGATTGTACTGAGAGTGCACCATAAAATTGTAAACGTTAATATTTTGT
TAAAATTCGCGTTAAATTTTTGTTAAATCAGCTCATTTTTTAACCAATAGGCCGAAATCGGCAAAATCCC
TTATAAATCAAAAGAATAGCCCGAGATAGGGT
[37 nt withheld, positions 2133-2169]
AAAGAACGTGGACTCCAACGTCAAAGG
[141 nt withheld, positions 2197-2337]
G
[142 nt withheld, positions 2339-2480]
TATGCGGTGTGAAATACCGCACAGATGCGTAAGGAGAAAATACCGCATCAGGCGCCATTCGCCATTCAGG
CTGCGCAACTGTTGGGAAGGGCGATCGGTGCGGGCCTCTTCGCTATTACGCCAGCTGGCGAAAGGGGGAT
GTGCTGCAAGGCGATTAAGTTGGGTAACGCCAGGGTTTTCCCAGTCACGACGTTGTAAAACGACGGCCAG
TAATTAATTCGAGCTCGCCCGACATTGATTATTGACTAGTTATTAATAGTAATCAATTACGGGGTCATTA
GTTCATAGCCCATATATGGAGTTCCGCGTTACATAACTTACGGTAAATGGCCCGCCTGGCTGACCGCCCA
ACGACCCCCGCCCATTGACGTCAATAATGACGTATGTTCCCATAGTAACGCCAATAGGGACTTTCCATTG
ACGTCAATGGGTGGAGTATTTACGGTAAACTGCCCACTTGGCAGTACATCAAGTGTATCATATGCCAAGT
ACGCCCCCTATTGACGTCAATGACGGTAAATGGCCCGCCTGGCATTATGCCCAGTACATGACCTTATGGG
ACTTTCCTACTTGGCAGTACATCTACGTATTAGTCATCGCTATTACCATGGTGATGCGGTTTTGGCAGTA
CATCAATGGGCGTGGATAGCGGTTTGACTCACGGGGATTTCCAAGTCTCCACCCCATTGACGTCAATGGG
AGTTTGTTTTGGCACCAAAATCAACGGGACTTTCCAAAATGTCGTAACAACTCCGCCCCATTGACGCAAA
TGGGCGGTAGGCGTGTACGGTGGGAGGTCTATATAAGCAGAGCTCGTTTAGTGAACCGTCAGATCGCCTG
GAGACGCCATCCACGCTGTTTTGACCTCCATAGAAGACACCGGGACCGATCCAGCCTCCGCGGCCGGGAA
CGGTGCATTGGAACGCGGATTCCCCGTGCCAAGAGTGACGTAAGTACCGCCTATAGAGTCTATAGGCCCA
CCCCCTTGGCTTCGTTAGAACGCGGCTACAATTAATACATAACCTTATGTATCATACACATACGATTTAG
GTGACACTATAGAATAACATCCACTTTGCCTTTCTCTCCACAGGTGTCCACTCCCAGGTCCAACTGCACC
TCGGTTCTAGCTAGCGCTACCGGTTTAATTAAGCCACCATGGGAGTGCAGGTGGAAACCATCTCCCCAGG
AGACGGGCGCACCTTCCCCAAGCGCGGCCAGACCTGTGTGGTGCACTACACCGGGATGCTTGAAGATGGA
AAGAAAGTCGATTCCTCCCGGGACAGAAACAAGCCCTTTAAGTTTATGCTAGGCAAGCAGGAGGTGATCC
GAGGCTGGGAAGAAGGGGTTGCCCAGATGAGTGTGGGTCAGAGAGCCAAACTGACTATATCTCCAGATTA
TGCCTATGGTGCCACTGGGCACCCAGGCATCATCCCACCACATGCCACTCTCGTCTTCGATGTGGAGCTT
CTAAAACCGGAAGGCTCTGGTAAGCCTATCCCTAACCCTCTCCTCGGTCTCGATTCTACGGGTGGAGGTG
GGTCGACGATGAGAGGGCCGGAGCCGGGTCCCCAACCGACGATGGAGGGAGACGTGCTGGACACACTGGA
GGCGCTGGGGTATAAAGGACCATTGTTAGAAGAGCAAGCCCTTACAAAGGCGGCAGAGGGTGGATTATCT
TCACCTGAATTTTCAGAGCTCTGTATTTGGTTAGGCTCTCAAATAAAATCATTATGCAACTTGGAAGAAA
GTATCACGTCTGCTGGAAGAGATGATCTAGAGAGCTTCCAGCTTGAGATAAGTGGCTTTTTAAAAGAAAT
GGCATGTCCATATTCTGTACTCATATCAGGAGATATTAAAGATCGTTTAAAAAAGAAGGAGGACTGTTTG
AAACTTCTATTATTTTTAAGTACAGAACTTCAAGCTTCACAGATATTACAGAACAAGAAACATAAAAATT
CTCAATTAGATAAAAATAGTGAAGTTTATCAGGAAGTTCAAGCTATGTTTGATACACTTGGTATACCCAA
GTCAACAACTTCTGACATTCCGCATATGCTAAACCAAGTGGAATCAAAGGTGAAAGATATTCTCTCAAAG
GTCCAGAAAAATCATGTGGGAAAACCACTGCTGAAAATGGATTTAAATTCAGAACAGGCGGAACAACTGG
AAAGAATCAATGATGCTCTTTCCTGTGAATATGAGTGTCGCCGACGAATGTTAATGAAACGATTAGATGT
GACTGTACAGTCCTTTGGATGGTCTGATAGAGCAAAGGTAAAAACAGATGATATAGCAAGAATTTATCAG
CCTAAGCGTTATGCTTTGTCACCCAAGACAACGATTACAATGGCACATCTACTTGCTGCTCGTGAAGATC
TATCCAAGATCATTAGGACAAGTAGTGGCACCAGCCGGGAGAAGACCGCATGTGCCATTAATAAGGTGCT
GATGGGAAGGGTGCCTGACAGGGGAGGCCGGCCGAATGAAATTGAACCACCACCTCCAGAAATGCCCCCT
TGGCAAAAGAGACAAGAAGGCGGCGGTGGAAGGGGTGGTTGGGGTGGTGGTGGTGGAGGTGGTGGTAGAG
GAGGTGGTGGGGGTGGGGGTGGGAGAGGTGGCTGGGGGGGTGGAGGAGGAGGTTGGGGAGGTGGTGGGGG
AGGGGGAGGAGGGTGGGGGGGAGGAGGAGGAGGTGGTAGAGGAGGTTTCCAAGGCAGGGGAGATTATGGT
GGAAGAGGGGGTTATGGTGGAAGAGGGGGCTATGGTGGAAGAGGCTATGGAGATCCATATGGAGGAGGTG
GTGGTGGTGGTGGTGGTGGTGGTGGAGGAGGTGGATATAGAAGATACTAAAAACTATAAAAATTAGATAG
CAGTGCTTGCTTCTTTATAGATACATTAGAAATAGTGTTCCAAATAACATACTTGAATATCATCTTTGAA
GTAAACACCATGTTAGACTCCCTGGGAATTCTCGGCGGCCGCTAAGGATCCCCAGCTTGGCCGCCATGGC
CCAACTTGTTTATTGCAGCTTATAATGGTTACAAATAAAGCAATAGCATCACAAATTTCACAAATAAAGC
ATTTTTTTCACTGCATTCTAGTTGTGGTTTGTCCAAACTCATCAATGTATCTTATCATGTCTGGATCGGG
AATTAATTCGGCGCAGCACCATGGCCTGAAATAACCTCTGAAAGAGGAACTTGGTTAGGTACCTTCTGAG
GCGGAAAGAACCAGCTGTGGAATGTGTGTCAGTTAGGGTGTGGAAAGTCCCCAGGCTCCCCAGCAGGCAG
AAGTATGCAAAGCATGCATCTCAATTAGTCAGCAACCAGGTGTGGAAAGTCCCCAGGCTCCCCAGCAGGC
AGAAGTATGCAAAGCATGCATCTCAATTAGTCAGCAACCATAGTCCCGCCCCTAACTCCGCCCATCCCGC
CCCTAACTCCGCCCAGTTCCGCCCATTCTCCGCCCCATGGCTGACTAATTTTTTTTATTTATGCAGAGGC
CGAGGCCGCCTCGGCCTCTGAGCTATTCCAGAAGTAGTGAGGAGGCTTTTTTGGAGGCCTAGGCTTTTGC
AAAAAGCTGTTAACAGCTTGGCTCGTAATCATGTCATAGCTGTTTCCTGTGTGAAATTGTTATCCGCTCA
CAATTCCACACAACATACGAGCCGGAAGCATAAAGTGTAAAGCCTGGGGTGCCTAATGAGTGAGCTAACT
CACATTAATTGCGTTGCGCTCACTGCCCGCTTTCCAGTCGGGAAACCTGTCGTGCCAGCTGCATTAATGA
ATCGGCCAACGCGCGGGGAGAGGCGGTTTGCGTATTGGGCGCTCTTCCGCTTCCTCGCTCACTGACTCGC
TGCGCTCGGTCGTTCGGCTGCGGCGAGCGGTATCAGCTCACTCAAAGGCGGTAATACGGTTATCCACAGA
ATCAGGGGATAACGCAGGAAAGAACATGTGAGCAAAAGGCCAGCAAAAGGCCAGGAACCGTAAAAAGGCC
GCGTTGCTGGCGTT
Features (pLannotate 1.2.2; 23 found; start..end, strand, type, name):
      1..589     -  rep_origin     ori: high-copy-number ColE1/pMB1/pBR322/pUC origin of replication
    760..1620    -  CDS            AmpR: β-lactamase; bla; confers resistance to ampicillin, carbenicillin, and related antibiotics
   1621..1725    -  promoter       AmpR promoter: bla
   1820..1855    +  CDS            rop (fragment): Rop protein, which maintains plasmids at low copy number; rop
   1957..2006    +  misc_feature   bom (fragment): basis of mobility region from pBR322
   2082..2462    -  rep_origin     M13 ori (sequence partly withheld): M13 bacteriophage origin of replication; arrow indicates direction of (+) strand synthesis
   2481..2532    +  misc_feature   bom (fragment): basis of mobility region from pBR322
   2538..2691    -  CDS            lacZα (fragment): LacZα fragment of β-galactosidase; lacZ fragment
   2711..3090    +  enhancer       CMV enhancer: human cytomegalovirus immediate early enhancer
   3091..3294    +  promoter       CMV promoter: human cytomegalovirus (CMV) immediate early promoter
   3430..3473    +  intron         CMV intron (fragment): modified intron A from human cytomegalovirus
   3525..3543    +  promoter       SP6 promoter: promoter for bacteriophage SP6 RNA polymerase
   3547..3584    +  CDS            IgH signal sequence (fragment): signal sequence from the mouse immunoglobulin heavy chain variable region
   3639..3962    +  CDS            DD: destabilization domain that can be stabilized by Shield1 in the ProteoTuner™ system L106P mutant of FKBP12
   3969..4010    +  CDS            V5 tag: epitope tag from simian virus 5
   4029..5327    +  CDS            FAM98B: FA98B_HUMAN - Experimental evidence at protein level: Swiss-Prot protein existence level 1. Positively stimulates PRMT1-induced protein arginine dimethylated arginine methylation (PubMed:28040436). Promotes colorectal cancer cell malignancy (PubMed:28040436). From Homo sapiens (Human).
   5493..5627    +  polyA_signal   SV40 poly(A) signal: SV40 polyadenylation signal
   5696..6053    +  promoter       SV40 promoter: SV40 enhancer and early promoter
   6107..6123    -  protein_bind   lac operator: The lac repressor binds to the lac operator to inhibit transcription in E. coli. This inhibition can be relieved by adding lactose or isopropyl-β-D-thiogalactopyranoside (IPTG). lac repressor encoded by lacI
   6131..6161    -  promoter       lac promoter: promoter for the E. coli lac operon
   6176..6197    -  protein_bind   CAP binding site: CAP binding activates transcription in the presence of cAMP. E. coli catabolite activator protein
   6210..6302    -  CDS            lacI (fragment): lac repressor; lacI; The lac repressor binds to the lac operator to inhibit transcription in E. coli. This inhibition can be relieved by adding lactose or isopropyl-β-D-thiogalactopyranoside (IPTG).
   6304..6437    -  rep_origin     RSF ori (fragment): Plasmids containing the RSF 1030 origin of replication can be propagated in E. coli cells that contain additional plasmids with compatible origins.
