[The description below was written by a language model from this plasmid's Addgene catalogue record and pLannotate feature annotations shown in this document.]
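Description:
pRK5R DD-FAM98B is a 6,484 nt mammalian expression plasmid for transient expression of human FAM98B fused at its N terminus to a destabilization domain and a V5 epitope tag. The backbone, pRK5R, is a derivative of pRK5 in which the bacterial origin of replication has been reversed. It is propagated in E. coli as a high-copy plasmid through a ColE1/pUC-type origin and selected with ampicillin via the β-lactamase gene and its native promoter. An M13 phage origin is also present. The annotation picks up several short backbone remnants as well (fragments of rop, bom, lacZα, lacI and an RSF origin, plus lac promoter/operator elements), and these are not expected to play a role in the construct's use.

The expression cassette is driven by the human cytomegalovirus immediate early enhancer and promoter, followed by a fragment of the CMV intron and an SP6 promoter, and is terminated by an SV40 polyadenylation signal. A short fragment annotated as an immunoglobulin heavy chain signal sequence lies upstream of the coding region and appears to be a vector-derived leader remnant rather than part of the fusion. The open reading frame consists of the DD module, the L106P mutant of FKBP12, followed by the V5 tag and the FAM98B coding sequence. This DD normally causes rapid degradation of the fused protein unless the ligand Shield1 is supplied, allowing tunable control of FAM98B protein levels, while V5 permits detection or immunoprecipitation. An SV40 enhancer/early promoter downstream of the cassette has no annotated gene attached, and there is no mammalian selection marker, consistent with transient transfection. The associated publication concerns polyglycine-mediated aggregation of FAM98B and disrupted tRNA processing in GGC repeat disorders.
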