Addgene plasmid #211357: pRK5R DD-FAM98B
Purpose: Transient expression of DD-V5-FAM98B
Depositing lab: Raghu Chivukula. Depositing organization: Massachusetts General Hospital. Publication: Polyglycine-mediated aggregation of FAM98B disrupts tRNA processing in GGC repeat disorders. Yang J, Xu Y, Ziehr DR, Taylor MS, Valenstein ML, Frenkel EM, Bush JR, Rutter K, Stevanovski I, Shi CY, Kesavan M, Pinto RM, Deveson I, Bartel DP, Sabatini DM, Chivukula RR. Science. 2025 Jul 17;389(6757):eado2403. doi: 10.1126/science.ado2403. Epub 2025 Jul 17. PubMed 40674500.
Backbone
  Vector backbone: pRK5R
  Modifications to backbone: Reversed origin of replication versus pRK5.
  Vector type: Mammalian Expression
Growth in bacteria
  Bacterial resistance: Ampicillin, 100 μg/mL
  Growth temperature: 37°C
  Growth strain: DH5alpha
  Copy number: High Copy
Gene/Insert
  Gene/Insert name: DD-FAM98B
  Species: H. sapiens (human)
  Entrez Gene: FAM98B
  Tag / fusion protein: DD-V5 (N terminal on insert)
Terms and licenses: Academic/Nonprofit Terms; Industry Terms: Not Available to Industry
How to cite: pRK5R DD-FAM98B was a gift from Raghu Chivukula (Addgene plasmid # 211357 ; http://n2t.net/addgene:211357 ; RRID:Addgene_211357)
